>Addgene plasmid #18861 | pEX-YFP-STIM1-deltaK | depositor full sequence | sequence record 8867 | Author sequence
TAGTTATTAATAGTAATCAATTACGGGGTCATTAGTTCATAGCCCATATATGGAGTTCCGCGTTACATAA
CTTACGGTAAATGGCCCGCCTGGCTGACCGCCCAACGACCCCCGCCCATTGACGTCAATAATGACGTATG
TTCCCATAGTAACGCCAATAGGGACTTTCCATTGACGTCAATGGGTGGAGTATTTACGGTAAACTGCCCA
CTTGGCAGTACATCAAGTGTATCATATGCCAAGTACGCCCCCTATTGACGTCAATGACGGTAAATGGCCC
GCCTGGCATTATGCCCAGTACATGACCTTATGGGACTTTCCTACTTGGCAGTACATCTACGTATTAGTCA
TCGCTATTACCATGGTGATGCGGTTTTGGCAGTACATCAATGGGCGTGGATAGCGGTTTGACTCACGGGG
ATTTCCAAGTCTCCACCCCATTGACGTCAATGGGAGTTTGTTTTGGCACCAAAATCAACGGGACTTTCCA
AAATGTCGTAACAACTCCGCCCCATTGACGCAAATGGGCGGTAGGCGTGTACGGTGGGAGGTCTATATAA
GCAGAGCTGGTTTAGTGAACCGTCAGATCCGCTAGCACCATGGATGTATGCGTCCGTCTTGCCCTGTGGC
TCCTCTGGGGACTCCTCCTGCACCAGGGCCAGAGCCTCGCACCGGTCGCCACCATGGTGAGCAAGGGCGA
GGAGCTGTTCACCGGGGTGGTGCCCATCCTGGTCGAGCTGGACGGCGACGTAAACGGCCACAAGTTCAGC
GTGTCCGGCGAGGGCGAGGGCGATGCCACCTACGGCAAGCTGACCCTGAAGTTCATCTGCACCACCGGCA
AGCTGCCCGTGCCCTGGCCCACCCTCGTGACCACCTTCGGCTACGGCCTGCAGTGCTTCGCCCGCTACCC
CGACCACATGAAGCAGCACGACTTCTTCAAGTCCGCCATGCCCGAAGGCTACGTCCAGGAGCGCACCATC
TTCTTCAAGGACGACGGCAACTACAAGACCCGCGCCGAGGTGAAGTTCGAGGGCGACACCCTGGTGAACC
GCATCGAGCTGAAGGGCATCGACTTCAAGGAGGACGGCAACATCCTGGGGCACAAGCTGGAGTACAACTA
CAACAGCCACAACGTCTATATCATGGCCGACAAGCAGAAGAACGGCATCAAGGTGAACTTCAAGATCCGC
CACAACATCGAGGACGGCAGCGTGCAGCTCGCCGACCACTACCAGCAGAACACCCCCATCGGCGACGGCC
CCGTGCTGCTGCCCGACAACCACTACCTGAGCTACCAGTCCGCCCTGAGCAAAGACCCCAACGAGAAGCG
CGATCACATGGTCCTGCTGGAGTTCGTGACCGCCGCCGGGATCACTCTCGGCATGGACGAGCTGTACAAG
TCCGGATCAACAAGTTTGTACAAAAAAGCAGGCTCCCTCAGCCATAGTCACAGTGAGAAGGCGACAGGAA
CCAGCTCGGGGGCCAACTCTGAGGAGTCCACTGCAGCAGAGTTTTGCCGAATTGACAAGCCCCTGTGTCA
CAGTGAGGATGAGAAACTCAGCTTCGAGGCAGTCCGTAACATCCACAAACTGATGGACGATGATGCCAAT
GGTGATGTGGATGTGGAAGAAAGTGATGAGTTCCTGAGGGAAGACCTCAATTACCATGACCCAACAGTGA
AACACAGCACCTTCCATGGTGAGGATAAGCTCATCAGCGTGGAGGACCTGTGGAAGGCATGGAAGTCATC
AGAAGTATACAATTGGACCGTGGATGAGGTGGTACAGTGGCTGATCACATATGTGGAGCTGCCTCAGTAT
GAGGAGACCTTCCGGAAGCTGCAGCTCAGTGGCCATGCCATGCCAAGGCTGGCTGTCACCAACACCACCA
TGACAGGGACTGTGCTGAAGATGACAGACCGGAGTCATCGGCAGAAGCTGCAGCTGAAGGCTCTGGATAC
AGTGCTCTTTGGGCCTCCTCTCTTGACTCGCCATAATCACCTCAAGGACTTCATGCTGGTGGTGTCTATC
GTTATTGGTGTGGGCGGCTGCTGGTTTGCCTATATCCAGAACCGTTACTCCAAGGAGCACATGAAGAAGA
TGATGAAGGACTTGGAGGGGTTACACCGAGCTGAGCAGAGTCTGCATGACCTTCAGGAAAGGCTGCACAA
GGCCCAGGAGGAGCACCGCACAGTGGAGGTGGAGAAGGTCCATCTGGAAAAGAAGCTGCGCGATGAGATC
AACCTTGCTAAGCAGGAAGCCCAGCGGCTGAAGGAGCTGCGGGAGGGTACTGAGAATGAGCGGAGCCGCC
AAAAATATGCTGAGGAGGAGTTGGAGCAGGTTCGGGAGGCCTTGAGGAAAGCAGAGAAGGAGCTAGAATC
TCACAGCTCATGGTATGCTCCAGAGGCCCTTCAGAAGTGGCTGCAGCTGACACATGAGGTGGAGGTGCAA
TATTACAACATCAAGAAGCAAAATGCTGAGAAGCAGCTGCTGGTGGCCAAGGAGGGGGCTGAGAAGATAA
AAAAGAAGAGAAACACACTCTTTGGCACCTTCCACGTGGCCCACAGCTCTTCCCTGGATGATGTAGATCA
TAAAATTCTAACAGCTAAGCAAGCACTGAGCGAGGTGACAGCAGCATTGCGGGAGCGCCTGCACCGCTGG
CAACAGATCGAGATCCTCTGTGGCTTCCAGATTGTCAACAACCCTGGCATCCACTCACTGGTGGCTGCCC
TCAACATAGACCCCAGCTGGATGGGCAGTACACGCCCCAACCCTGCTCACTTCATCATGACTGACGACGT
GGATGACATGGATGAGGAGATTGTGTCTCCCTTGTCCATGCAGTCCCCTAGCCTGCAGAGCAGTGTTCGG
CAGCGCCTGACGGAGCCACAGCATGGCCTGGGATCTCAGAGGGATTTGACCCATTCCGATTCGGAGTCCT
CCCTCCACATGAGTGACCGCCAGCGTGTGGCCCCCAAACCTCCTCAGATGAGCCGTGCTGCAGACGAGGC
TCTCAATGCCATGACTTCCAATGGCAGCCACCGGCTGATCGAGGGGGTCCACCCAGGGTCTCTGGTGGAG
AAACTGCCTGACAGCCCTGCCCTGGCCAAGAAGGCATTACTGGCGCTGAACCATGGGCTGGACAAGGCCC
ACAGCCTGATGGAGCTGAGCCCCTCAGCCCCACCTGGTGGCTCTCCACATTTGGATTCTTCCCGTTCTCA
CAGCCCCAGCTCCCCAGACCCAGACACACCATCTCCAGTTGGGGACAGCCGAGCCCTGCAAGCCAGCCGA
AACACACGCATTCCCCACCTGGCTGGCAAGAAGGCTGTGGCTGAGGAGGATAATGGCTCTATTGGCGAGG
AAACAGACTCCAGCCCAGGCTGACGGAAGAAGTTTCCTCTCAAAATCTTTAAGAAGCCTCTTAAGAAGTA
GAACCCAGCTTTCTTGTACAAAGTGGTTGATCCGGACTCAGATCTCGAGCTCAAGCTTCGAATTCTGCAG
TCGACGGTACCGCGGGCCCGGGATCCACCGGATCTAGATAACTGATCATAATCAGCCATACCACATTTGT
AGAGGTTTTACTTGCTTTAAAAAACCTCCCACACCTCCCCCTGAACCTGAAACATAAAATGAATGCAATT
GTTGTTGTTAACTTGTTTATTGCAGCTTATAATGGTTACAAATAAAGCAATAGCATCACAAATTTCACAA
ATAAAGCATTTTTTTCACTGCATTCTAGTTGTGGTTTGTCCAAACTCATCAATGTATCTTAACGCGTAAA
TTGTAAGCGTTAATATTTTGTTAAAATTCGCGTTAAATTTTTGTTAAATCAGCTCATTTTTTAACCAATA
GGCCGAAATCGGCAAAATCCCTTATAAATCAAAAGAATAGACCGAGATAGGGT
[37 nt withheld, positions 3904-3940]
AAAGAACGTGGACTCCAACGTCAAAGG
[49 nt withheld, positions 3968-4016]
T
[91 nt withheld, positions 4018-4108]
G
[124 nt withheld, positions 4110-4233]
CAGGTGGCACTTTTCGGGGAAATGTGCGCGGAACCCCTATTTGTTTATTTTTCTAAATACATTCAAATAT
GTATCCGCTCATGAGACAATAACCCTGATAAATGCTTCAATAATATTGAAAAAGGAAGAGTCCTGAGGCG
GAAAGAACCAGCTGTGGAATGTGTGTCAGTTAGGGTGTGGAAAGTCCCCAGGCTCCCCAGCAGGCAGAAG
TATGCAAAGCATGCATCTCAATTAGTCAGCAACCAGGTGTGGAAAGTCCCCAGGCTCCCCAGCAGGCAGA
AGTATGCAAAGCATGCATCTCAATTAGTCAGCAACCATAGTCCCGCCCCTAACTCCGCCCATCCCGCCCC
TAACTCCGCCCAGTTCCGCCCATTCTCCGCCCCATGGCTGACTAATTTTTTTTATTTATGCAGAGGCCGA
GGCCGCCTCGGCCTCTGAGCTATTCCAGAAGTAGTGAGGAGGCTTTTTTGGAGGCCTAGGCTTTTGCAAA
GATCGATCAAGAGACAGGATGAGGATCGTTTCGCATGATTGAACAAGATGGATTGCACGCAGGTTCTCCG
GCCGCTTGGGTGGAGAGGCTATTCGGCTATGACTGGGCACAACAGACAATCGGCTGCTCTGATGCCGCCG
TGTTCCGGCTGTCAGCGCAGGGGCGCCCGGTTCTTTTTGTCAAGACCGACCTGTCCGGTGCCCTGAATGA
ACTGCAAGACGAGGCAGCGCGGCTATCGTGGCTGGCCACGACGGGCGTTCCTTGCGCAGCTGTGCTCGAC
GTTGTCACTGAAGCGGGAAGGGACTGGCTGCTATTGGGCGAAGTGCCGGGGCAGGATCTCCTGTCATCTC
ACCTTGCTCCTGCCGAGAAAGTATCCATCATGGCTGATGCAATGCGGCGGCTGCATACGCTTGATCCGGC
TACCTGCCCATTCGACCACCAAGCGAAACATCGCATCGAGCGAGCACGTACTCGGATGGAAGCCGGTCTT
GTCGATCAGGATGATCTGGACGAAGAGCATCAGGGGCTCGCGCCAGCCGAACTGTTCGCCAGGCTCAAGG
CGAGCATGCCCGACGGCGAGGATCTCGTCGTGACCCATGGCGATGCCTGCTTGCCGAATATCATGGTGGA
AAATGGCCGCTTTTCTGGATTCATCGACTGTGGCCGGCTGGGTGTGGCGGACCGCTATCAGGACATAGCG
TTGGCTACCCGTGATATTGCTGAAGAGCTTGGCGGCGAATGGGCTGACCGCTTCCTCGTGCTTTACGGTA
TCGCCGCTCCCGATTCGCAGCGCATCGCCTTCTATCGCCTTCTTGACGAGTTCTTCTGAGCGGGACTCTG
GGGTTCGAAATGACCGACCAAGCGACGCCCAACCTGCCATCACGAGATTTCGATTCCACCGCCGCCTTCT
ATGAAAGGTTGGGCTTCGGAATCGTTTTCCGGGACGCCGGCTGGATGATCCTCCAGCGCGGGGATCTCAT
GCTGGAGTTCTTCGCCCACCCTAGGGGGAGGCTAACTGAAACACGGAAGGAGACAATACCGGAAGGAACC
CGCGCTATGACGGCAATAAAAAGACAGAATAAAACGCACGGTGTTGGGTCGTTTGTTCATAAACGCGGGG
TTCGGTCCCAGGGCTGGCACTCTGTCGATACCCCACCGAGACCCCATTGGGGCCAATACGCCCGCGTTTC
TTCCTTTTCCCCACCCCACCCCCCAAGTTCGGGTGAAGGCCCAGGGCTCGCAGCCAACGTCGGGGCGGCA
GGCCCTGCCATAGCCTCAGGTTACTCATATATACTTTAGATTGATTTAAAACTTCATTTTTAATTTAAAA
GGATCTAGGTGAAGATCCTTTTTGATAATCTCATGACCAAAATCCCTTAACGTGAGTTTTCGTTCCACTG
AGCGTCAGACCCCGTAGAAAAGATCAAAGGATCTTCTTGAGATCCTTTTTTTCTGCGCGTAATCTGCTGC
TTGCAAACAAAAAAACCACCGCTACCAGCGGTGGTTTGTTTGCCGGATCAAGAGCTACCAACTCTTTTTC
CGAAGGTAACTGGCTTCAGCAGAGCGCAGATACCAAATACTGTCCTTCTAGTGTAGCCGTAGTTAGGCCA
CCACTTCAAGAACTCTGTAGCACCGCCTACATACCTCGCTCTGCTAATCCTGTTACCAGTGGCTGCTGCC
AGTGGCGATAAGTCGTGTCTTACCGGGTTGGACTCAAGACGATAGTTACCGGATAAGGCGCAGCGGTCGG
GCTGAACGGGGGGTTCGTGCACACAGCCCAGCTTGGAGCGAACGACCTACACCGAACTGAGATACCTACA
GCGTGAGCTATGAGAAAGCGCCACGCTTCCCGAAGGGAGAAAGGCGGACAGGTATCCGGTAAGCGGCAGG
GTCGGAACAGGAGAGCGCACGAGGGAGCTTCCAGGGGGAAACGCCTGGTATCTTTATAGTCCTGTCGGGT
TTCGCCACCTCTGACTTGAGCGTCGATTTTTGTGATGCTCGTCAGGGGGGCGGAGCCTATGGAAAAACGC
CAGCAACGCGGCCTTTTTACGGTTCCTGGCCTTTTGCTGGCCTTTTGCTCACATGTTCTTTCCTGCGTTA
TCCCCTGATTCTGTGGATAACCGTATTACCGCCATGCAT
Features (pLannotate 1.2.2; 18 found; start..end, strand, type, name):
     61..364     +  enhancer       CMV enhancer: human cytomegalovirus immediate early enhancer
    365..568     +  promoter       CMV promoter: human cytomegalovirus (CMV) immediate early promoter
    600..671     +  CDS            STIM1 (fragment): STIM1_HUMAN - Also known as GOK From Homo sapiens (Human).
    684..1400    +  CDS            EYFP: EYFP is a basic (constitutively fluorescent) green/yellow fluorescent protein published in 1996, derived from Aequorea victoria. It is reported to be a very rapidly-maturing weak dimer with high acid sensitivity.
   1410..1434    +  protein_bind   attB1: mutant version of attB; recombination site for the Gateway® BP reaction BP Clonase™
   1434..3428    +  CDS            STIM1: STIM1_HUMAN - Also known as GOK From Homo sapiens (Human).
   3433..3457    -  protein_bind   attB2: mutant version of attB; recombination site for the Gateway® BP reaction BP Clonase™
   3461..3526    +  misc_feature   MCS: multiple cloning site
   3543..3627    +  CDS            large T antigen (fragment): large T antigen from SV40 (simian virus 40)
   3650..3771    +  polyA_signal   SV40 poly(A) signal: SV40 polyadenylation signal
   3805..4233    -  rep_origin     f1 ori (sequence partly withheld): f1 bacteriophage origin of replication; arrow indicates direction of (+) strand synthesis
   4260..4364    +  promoter       AmpR promoter: bla
   4366..4723    +  promoter       SV40 promoter: SV40 enhancer and early promoter
   4758..5552    +  CDS            NeoR/KanR: aminoglycoside phosphotransferase from Tn5; aph(3')-II (or nptII); confers resistance to neomycin, kanamycin, and G418 (Geneticin®)
   5573..5725    +  CDS            ble (fragment): BLE_KLEPN - Experimental evidence at protein level: Swiss-Prot protein existence level 1. Binding protein with a strong affinity to the bleomycin family of antibiotics. Binds to CL990; an antimitotic-antibiotic compound. From Klebsiella pneumoniae.
   5784..5831    +  polyA_signal   HSV TK poly(A) signal: herpes simplex virus thymidine kinase polyadenylation signal (Cole and Stacy, 1985)
   5922..5938    -  polyA_signal   bGH poly(A) signal (fragment): bovine growth hormone polyadenylation signal
   6160..6748    +  rep_origin     ori: high-copy-number ColE1/pMB1/pBR322/pUC origin of replication
