[The description below was written by a language model from this plasmid's Addgene catalogue record and pLannotate feature annotations shown in this document.]
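Description:
pEX-YFP-STIM1-deltaK is a 6.9 kb mammalian expression plasmid made by Gateway cloning that encodes a fluorescently tagged, C-terminally truncated form of human stromal interaction molecule 1 (STIM1). Transcription is driven by the human cytomegalovirus immediate early enhancer and promoter and terminated by an SV40 polyadenylation signal. The open reading frame starts with a short STIM1 fragment corresponding to the signal peptide (residues 1–23), followed by EYFP, an attB1 recombination site, and then the remainder of STIM1, which is closed off by attB2. Placing YFP after the signal peptide rather than at the extreme N terminus keeps the targeting sequence intact, so the fusion should still enter the endoplasmic reticulum membrane, with the fluorophore on the N-terminal portion of the mature protein. A stop codon introduced at position 671 removes the extreme C-terminal residues. The "deltaK" name suggests this is a lysine-rich tail, although the record does not say so explicitly.

The backbone carries a high-copy ColE1/pUC-type origin for propagation in E. coli and an f1 origin. A single NeoR/KanR (Tn5 aminoglycoside phosphotransferase) gene sits behind tandem bacterial (bla) and SV40 early promoters and is followed by an HSV TK polyadenylation signal. It therefore gives kanamycin resistance in bacteria and G418 selection in mammalian cells. The short large T antigen, ble and bGH poly(A) matches in the feature table are fragments, probably vector remnants rather than functional elements.

The associated publication used live-cell imaging to follow STIM1 oligomerization and its targeting to the plasma membrane after Ca2+ store depletion. This truncation mutant fits that work as a tool for testing what the C-terminal tail contributes to those steps.
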