Addgene plasmid #18861: pEX-YFP-STIM1-deltaK
Depositing lab: Tobias Meyer. Publication: Live-cell imaging reveals sequential oligomerization and local plasma membrane targeting of stromal interaction molecule 1 after Ca2+ store depletion. Liou J, Fivaz M, Inoue T, Meyer T. Proc Natl Acad Sci U S A. 2007 May 29. 104(22):9301-6. 10.1073/pnas.0702866104 PubMed 17517596.
Backbone
  Vector backbone: Gateway
  Vector type: Mammalian Expression
  Selectable markers: Neomycin (select with G418)
Growth in bacteria
  Bacterial resistance: Kanamycin, 50 μg/mL
  Growth temperature: 37°C
  Growth strain: DH5alpha
  Copy number: Unknown
Gene/Insert
  Gene/Insert name: STIM1
  Species: H. sapiens (human)
  Mutation: Stop codon inserted at amino acid postion 671 of STIM1. YFP inserted between signal peptide (STIM1 aminoacids 1-23) and residues 23-670 of STIM1. (Lab plasmid TI1020)
  Entrez Gene: STIM1 (a.k.a. D11S4896E, GOK, IMD10, STRMK, TAM, TAM1)
  Tag / fusion protein: YFP (N terminal on backbone)
  Cloning method: Gateway Cloning; 5′ cloning site attB1 (unknown if destroyed); 3′ cloning site attB2 (unknown if destroyed)
  Sequencing primers: 5′ n/a
Terms and licenses: Academic/Nonprofit Terms; Industry Terms: Not Available to Industry
How to cite: pEX-YFP-STIM1-deltaK was a gift from Tobias Meyer (Addgene plasmid # 18861 ; http://n2t.net/addgene:18861 ; RRID:Addgene_18861)
