>Addgene plasmid #18861 | pEX-YFP-STIM1-deltaK | addgene partial sequence | sequence record 24867 | EGFP-C 5'-CATGGTCCTGCTGGAGTTCGTG-3'
NNNNNNNNNNCNNCGGNNTGGACGAGCTGTACAAGTCCGGATCAACAAGTTTGTACAAAAAAGCAGGCTC
CCTCAGCCATAGTCACAGTGAGAAGGCGACAGGAACCAGCTCGGGGGCCAACTCTGAGGAGTCCACTGCA
GCAGAGTTTTGCCGAATTGACAAGCCCCTGTGTCACAGTGAGGATGAGAAACTCAGCTTCGAGGCAGTCC
GTAACATCCACAAACTGATGGACGATGATGCCAATGGTGATGTGGATGTGGAAGAAAGTGATGAGTTCCT
GAGGGAAGACCTCAATTACCATGACCCAACAGTGAAACACAGCACCTTCCATGGTGAGGATAAGCTCATC
AGCGTGGAGGACCTGTGGAAGGCATGGAAGTCATCAGAAGTATACAATTGGACCGTGGATGAGGTGGTAC
AGTGGCTGATCACATATGTGGAGCTGCCTCAGTATGAGGAGACCTTCCGGAAGCTGCAGCTCAGTGGCCA
TGCCATGCCAAGGCTGGCTGTCACCAACACCACCATGACAGGGACTGTGCTGAAGATGACAGACCGGAGT
CATCGGCAGAAGCTGCAGCTGAAGGCTCTGGATACAGTGCTCTTTGGGCCTCCTCTCTTGACTCGCCATA
ATCACCTCAAGGACTTCATGCTGGTGGTGTCTATCGTTATTGGTGTGGGCGGCTGCTGGTTTGCCTATAT
CCAGAACCGTTACTCCNAGGAGCACATGAAGAAGATGATGAAGGACTTGGANGGGTTACACCGAGCTGAG
CAGANTCTGCATGANCTTCNNNAAGGCTGCACAAGNCNNNNGANCACCGCACANNGGNNNNGAGNANGGT
CCATCTGGAAAAGAAGCTNCNCGANNNANNATNAANNNNNNNNANNNGANCNNNNNN
